Addgene plasmid #204334: pLVX-hSyn-Galpha-i3 ONE-GO
Purpose: GPCR/G protein BRET biosensor
Depositing lab: Mikel Garcia-Marcos. Depositing organization: Boston University Medical Campus. Publication: Direct interrogation of context-dependent GPCR activity with a universal biosensor platform. Janicot R, Maziarz M, Park JC, Zhao J, Luebbers A, Green E, Philibert CE, Zhang H, Layne MD, Wu JC, Garcia-Marcos M. Cell. 2024 Feb 16:S0092-8674(24)00065-5. doi: 10.1016/j.cell.2024.01.028. PubMed 38412860.
Backbone
  Vector backbone: pLVX-IRES-Hygro
  Vector type: Lentiviral
Growth in bacteria
  Bacterial resistance: Ampicillin, 100 μg/mL
  Growth temperature: 37°C
  Growth strain: NEB Stable
  Copy number: High Copy
Gene/Insert
  Gene/Insert name: hSyn Galpha-i3 ONE-GO (alt name: GNAI3)
  Species: R. norvegicus (rat)
  Cloning method: Gibson Cloning
Terms and licenses: Academic/Nonprofit Terms; Industry Terms: Not Available to Industry
How to cite: pLVX-hSyn-Galpha-i3 ONE-GO was a gift from Mikel Garcia-Marcos (Addgene plasmid # 204334 ; http://n2t.net/addgene:204334 ; RRID:Addgene_204334)
