[The description below was written by a language model from this plasmid's Addgene catalogue record and pLannotate feature annotations shown in this document.]
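Description:
pLVX-hSyn-Galpha-i3 ONE-GO is a lentiviral transfer plasmid built on the pLVX-IRES-Hygro backbone that delivers a single-vector BRET biosensor for GPCR/G protein activity. It is propagated in E. coli through a high-copy ColE1/pUC-type origin with ampicillin selection (AmpR). The HIV-1 elements annotated around the cassette are two LTR regions, the Ψ packaging signal with an adjoining gag fragment, the RRE for Rev-dependent nuclear export, and the cPPT/CTS. These allow the RNA genome to be packaged and integrated into target cells when helper functions are supplied in trans. No hygromycin resistance gene is annotated in the sequenced record, so the backbone's selection marker seems to have been displaced by the sensor components.

The payload is driven by the human synapsin I (hSyn) promoter, which restricts expression to neurons. The first cistron is rat Gαi3 (GNAI3) carrying an internal Citrine yellow fluorescent protein. The feature table shows this as two Gα fragments flanking Citrine; the annotation tool labelled them by homology as GNAQ and GNA11, but the catalogue entry identifies the gene as Gαi3. An EMCV IRES then directs translation of a second protein that begins with a Src-derived myristoylation signal for membrane anchoring and ends in NanoLuc luciferase. The stretch between these two parts is unannotated, and the record does not say what it encodes. A WPRE downstream boosts transcript expression.

NanoLuc and Citrine are presumably the BRET donor and acceptor, so the signal would report proximity between the membrane-anchored luciferase module and the tagged Gα subunit. The construct suits measurement of GPCR-driven Gαi3 activity in transduced neurons.
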