Features (pLannotate 1.2.2; 26 found; start..end, strand, type, name):
     74..174     +  CDS            Rev (fragment): human immunodeficiency virus 1 (HIV-1) Rev protein; rev; enhances nuclear export of unspliced and incompletely spliced viral mRNAs
    189..304     +  misc_feature   cPPT/CTS: central polypurine tract and central termination sequence of HIV-1 (lacking the first T)
    346..793     +  promoter       hSyn promoter: human synapsin I promoter; confers neuron-specific expression (Kügler et al., 2003)
    800..819     -  misc_feature   MCS (fragment): pBluescript multiple cloning site
    826..1131    +  CDS            Galphaq (fragment): GNAQ_DROME - Also known as dgq From Drosophila melanogaster (Fruit fly).
   1168..1884    +  CDS            Citrine: Citrine is a basic (constitutively fluorescent) yellow fluorescent protein published in 2001, derived from Aequorea victoria. It has moderate acid sensitivity.
   1894..2598    +  CDS            GNA11 (fragment): GNA11_MELGA - Experimental evidence at protein level: Swiss-Prot protein existence level 1. Guanine nucleotide-binding proteins (G proteins) are involved as modulators or transducers in various transmembrane signaling systems. Acts as an activator of phospholipase C. From Meleagris gallopavo (Wild turkey).
   2735..3197    +  misc_feature   IRES: internal ribosome entry site (IRES) of the encephalomyocarditis virus (EMCV)
   3221..3241    +  CDS            myr: N-myristoylation signal from Src kinase (Pellman et al., 1985; Kaplan et al., 1988)
   3347..3862    +  CDS            Nluc: NanoLuc® luciferase human codon-optimized
   3876..4464    +  misc_feature   WPRE: woodchuck hepatitis virus posttranscriptional regulatory element
   4481..4999    +  CDS            nef (fragment): NEF_HV1BR - Experimental evidence at protein level: Swiss-Prot protein existence level 1. Extracellular Nef protein targets CD4(+) T-lymphocytes for apoptosis by interacting with CXCR4 surface receptors (PubMed:14990729). From Human immunodeficiency virus type 1 group M subtype B (isolate BRU/LAI) (HIV-1).
   5047..5304    +  LTR            5' LTR (truncated): truncated 5' long terminal repeat (LTR) from HIV-1
   5456..5472    -  protein_bind   lac operator: The lac repressor binds to the lac operator to inhibit transcription in E. coli. This inhibition can be relieved by adding lactose or isopropyl-β-D-thiogalactopyranoside (IPTG). lac repressor encoded by lacI
   5480..5510    -  promoter       lac promoter: promoter for the E. coli lac operon
   5525..5546    -  protein_bind   CAP binding site: CAP binding activates transcription in the presence of cAMP. E. coli catabolite activator protein
   5559..5651    -  CDS            lacI (fragment): lac repressor; lacI; The lac repressor binds to the lac operator to inhibit transcription in E. coli. This inhibition can be relieved by adding lactose or isopropyl-β-D-thiogalactopyranoside (IPTG).
   5834..6422    -  rep_origin     ori: high-copy-number ColE1/pMB1/pBR322/pUC origin of replication
   6593..7453    -  CDS            AmpR: β-lactamase; bla; confers resistance to ampicillin, carbenicillin, and related antibiotics
   7454..7558    -  promoter       AmpR promoter: bla
   7606..7740    +  polyA_signal   SV40 poly(A) signal: SV40 polyadenylation signal
   7907..8236    +  CDS            nef (fragment): NEF_HV1BR - Experimental evidence at protein level: Swiss-Prot protein existence level 1. Extracellular Nef protein targets CD4(+) T-lymphocytes for apoptosis by interacting with CXCR4 surface receptors (PubMed:14990729). From Human immunodeficiency virus type 1 group M subtype B (isolate BRU/LAI) (HIV-1).
   8284..8541    +  LTR            5' LTR (truncated): truncated 5' long terminal repeat (LTR) from HIV-1
   8588..8713    +  misc_feature   HIV-1 Ψ: packaging signal of human immunodeficiency virus type 1
   8697..9035    +  CDS            HIV-1 gag (fragment): gag protein from human immunodeficiency virus 1; gag
   9210..9443    +  misc_feature   RRE: The Rev response element (RRE) of HIV-1 allows for Rev-dependent mRNA export from the nucleus to the cytoplasm.
>Addgene plasmid #204334 | pLVX-hSyn-Galpha-i3 ONE-GO | addgene full sequence | sequence record 405598 | Addgene NGS Result
TTTAAGAATAGTTTTTGCTGTACTTTCTATAGTGAATAGAGTTAGGCAGGGATATTCACCATTATCGTTT
CAGACCCACCTCCCAACCCCGAGGGGACCCGACAGGCCCGAAGGAATAGAAGAAGAAGGTGGAGAGAGAG
ACAGAGACAGATCCATTCGATTAGTGAACGGATCTCGACGGTATCGCCTTTAAAAGAAAAGGGGGGATTG
GGGGGTACAGTGCAGGGGAAAGAATAGTAGACATAATAGCAACAGACATACAAACTAAAGAATTACAAAA
ACAAATTACAAAAATTCAAAATTTTCGGGTTTATTACAGGGACAGCAGAGATCCAGTTTATCGATAGTGC
AAGTGGGTTTTAGGACCAGGATGAGGCGGGGTGGGGGTGCCTACCTGACGACCGACCCCGACCCACTGGA
CAAGCACCCAACCCCCATTCCCCAAATTGCGCATCCCCTATCAGAGAGGGGGAGGGGAAACAGGATGCGG
CGAGGCGCGTGCGCACTGCCAGCTTCAGCACCGCGGACAGTGCCTTCGCCCCCGCCTGGCGGCGCGCGCC
ACCGCCGCCTCAGCACTGAAGGCGCGCTGACGTCACTCGCCGGTCCCCCGCAAACTCCCCTTCCCGGCCA
CCTTGGTCGCGTCCGCGCCGCCGCCGGCCCAGCCGGACCGCACCACGCGAGGCGCGAGATAGGGGGGCAC
GGGCGCGACCATCTGCGCTGCGGCGCCGGCGACTCAGCGCTGCCTCAGTCTGCGGTGGGCAGCGGAGGAG
TCGTGTCGTGCCTGAGAGCGCAGCTCGAGACTAGTTCTAGAGCGGCCGCGGATCCATGGGCTGCACGTTG
AGCGCCGAGGACAAGGCGGCGGTGGAGCGGAGTAAGATGATCGACCGCAACTTGCGGGAGGACGGAGAGA
AAGCGGCCAAAGAAGTGAAGCTGCTGCTGCTCGGCGCTGGAGAATCTGGTAAAAGTACTATTGTGAAACA
GATGAAAATCATTCATGAGGATGGCTATTCCGAGGACGAGTGTAAGCAGTATAAAGTTGTCGTCTACAGC
AATACCATTCAGTCCATCATTGCAATCATAAGAGCCATGGGACGGTTGAAGATTGATTTTGGGGAAGCTG
CCAGAGCGGATGATGCCCGACAGTTATTTGTTTTAGCTGGCAGCGCTATGGTGAGCAAGGGCGAGGAGCT
GTTCACCGGGGTGGTGCCCATCCTGGTCGAGCTGGACGGCGACGTAAACGGCCACAAGTTCAGCGTGTCC
GGCGAGGGCGAGGGCGATGCCACCTACGGCAAGCTGACCCTGAAGTTCATCTGCACCACCGGCAAGCTGC
CCGTGCCCTGGCCCACCCTCGTGACCACCTTCGGCTACGGCCTGATGTGCTTCGCCCGCTACCCCGACCA
CATGAAGCAGCACGACTTCTTCAAGTCCGCCATGCCCGAAGGCTACGTCCAGGAGCGCACCATCTTCTTC
AAGGACGACGGCAACTACAAGACCCGCGCCGAGGTGAAGTTCGAGGGCGACACCCTGGTGAACCGCATCG
AGCTGAAGGGCATCGACTTCAAGGAGGACGGCAACATCCTGGGGCACAAGCTGGAGTACAACTACAACAG
CCACAACGTCTATATCATGGCCGACAAGCAGAAGAACGGCATCAAGGTGAACTTCAAGATCCGCCACAAC
ATCGAGGACGGCAGCGTGCAGCTCGCCGACCACTACCAGCAGAACACCCCCATCGGCGACGGCCCCGTGC
TGCTGCCCGACAACCACTACCTGAGCTACCAGTCCGCCCTGAGCAAAGACCCCAACGAGAAGCGCGATCA
CATGGTCCTGCTGGAGTTCGTGACCGCCGCCGGGATCACTCTCGGCATGGACGAGCTGTACAAGAGCGCT
GAGGAAGGAGTCATGACTTCAGAACTAGCAGGCGTGATTAAACGTTTATGGCGAGATGGCGGGGTGCAGG
CATGCTTCAGCAGGTCCAGGGAATATCAGCTCAATGATTCTGCTTCATATTACCTAAATGATTTGGATAG
AATATCCCAGACCAACTACATTCCAACTCAGCAAGATGTTCTTCGGACGAGAGTGAAGACTACAGGCATT
GTGGAGACCCACTTCACCTTCAAGGAGCTCTACTTCAAAATGTTTGATGTAGGTGGCCAAAGATCCGAAC
GGAAAAAGTGGATCCACTGTTTTGAGGGAGTGACAGCAATTATCTTTTGTGTGGCTCTCAGTGATTACGA
CCTTGTTCTGGCTGAGGACGAGGAAATGAACCGAATGCATGAAAGCATGAAATTGTTTGACAGCATTTGT
AACAACAAATGGTTTACAGACACTTCAATCATTCTCTTCCTTAATAAGAAAGACCTTTTTGAGGAAAAAA
TAAAGAGGAGTCCATTAACAATCTGTTATCCAGAATACACAGGTTCCAATACGTACGAAGAGGCAGCTGC
TTACATCCAGTGCCAGTTTGAAGATCTGAACCGAAGAAAGGACACCAAGGAGGTCTACACTCACTTTACC
TGTGCCACTGACACCAAAAACGTGCAGTTTGTTTTTGATGCTGTTACAGATGTCATCATTAAAAACAACT
TAAAGGAATGTGGGCTTTACTGAGCGGCCGCCGCCCCTCTCCCTCCCCCCCCCCTAACGTTACTGGCCGA
AGCCGCTTGGAATAAGGCCGGTGTGCGTTTGTCTATATGTTATTTTCCACCATATTGCCGTCTTTTGGCA
ATGTGAGGGCCCGGAAACCTGGCCCTGTCTTCTTGACGAGCATTCCTAGGGGTCTTTCCCCTCTCGCCAA
AGGAATGCAAGGTCTGTTGAATGTCGTGAAGGAAGCAGTTCCTCTGGAAGCTTCTTGAAGACAAACAACG
TCTGTAGCGACCCTTTGCAGGCAGCGGAACCCCCCACCTGGCGACAGGTGCCTCTGCGGCCAAAAGCCAC
GTGTATAAGATACACCTGCAAAGGCGGCACAACCCCAGTGCCACGTTGTGAGTTGGATAGTTGTGGAAAG
AGTCAAATGGCTCTCCTCAAGCGTATTCAACAAGGGGCTGAAGGATGCCCAGAAGGTACCCCATTGTATG
GGATCTGATCTGGGGCCTCGGTGCACATGCTTTACATGTGTTTAGTCGAGGTTAAAAAAACGTCTAGGCC
CCCCGAACCACGGGGACGTGGTTTTCCTTTGAAAAACACGATGATAAGCTTGCCACAACCCGTACCAAAG
ATGGGGAGTAGCAAGAGCAAGACGTCGAATTCCGGAATCAAGCTTGGTGGATCTTCTCGAGGTTACTACC
ATGGTATTTGGGTGGGTGAAGAAGGTCGACTTTCTCGAGGTGGCACCGGTGGATCCATGGTCTTCACACT
CGAAGATTTCGTTGGGGACTGGCGACAGACAGCCGGCTACAACCTGGACCAAGTCCTTGAACAGGGAGGT
GTGTCCAGTTTGTTTCAGAATCTCGGGGTGTCCGTAACTCCGATCCAAAGGATTGTCCTGAGCGGTGAAA
ATGGGCTGAAGATCGACATCCATGTCATCATCCCGTATGAAGGTCTGAGCGGCGACCAAATGGGCCAGAT
CGAAAAAATTTTTAAGGTGGTGTACCCTGTGGATGATCATCACTTTAAGGTGATCCTGCACTATGGCACA
CTGGTAATCGACGGGGTTACGCCGAACATGATCGACTATTTCGGACGGCCGTATGAAGGCATCGCCGTGT
TCGACGGCAAAAAGATCACTGTAACAGGGACCCTGTGGAACGGCAACAAAATTATCGACGAGCGCCTGAT
CAACCCCGACGGCTCCCTGCTGTTCCGAGTAACCATCAACGGAGTGACCGGCTGGCGGCTGTGCGAACGC
ATTCTGGCGTAAACGCGTCTGGAACAATCAACCTCTGGATTACAAAATTTGTGAAAGATTGACTGGTATT
CTTAACTATGTTGCTCCTTTTACGCTATGTGGATACGCTGCTTTAATGCCTTTGTATCATGCTATTGCTT
CCCGTATGGCTTTCATTTTCTCCTCCTTGTATAAATCCTGGTTGCTGTCTCTTTATGAGGAGTTGTGGCC
CGTTGTCAGGCAACGTGGCGTGGTGTGCACTGTGTTTGCTGACGCAACCCCCACTGGTTGGGGCATTGCC
ACCACCTGTCAGCTCCTTTCCGGGACTTTCGCTTTCCCCCTCCCTATTGCCACGGCGGAACTCATCGCCG
CCTGCCTTGCCCGCTGCTGGACAGGGGCTCGGCTGTTGGGCACTGACAATTCCGTGGTGTTGTCGGGGAA
GCTGACGTCCTTTCCATGGCTGCTCGCCTGTGTTGCCACCTGGATTCTGCGCGGGACGTCCTTCTGCTAC
GTCCCTTCGGCCCTCAATCCAGCGGACCTTCCTTCCCGCGGCCTGCTGCCGGCTCTGCGGCCTCTTCCGC
GTCTTCGCCTTCGCCCTCAGACGAGTCGGATCTCCCTTTGGGCCGCCTCCCCGCCTGGAATTAATTCTGC
AGTCGAGACCTAGAAAAACATGGAGCAATCACAAGTAGCAATACAGCAGCTACCAATGCTGATTGTGCCT
GGCTAGAAGCACAAGAGGAGGAGGAGGTGGGTTTTCCAGTCACACCTCAGGTACCTTTAAGACCAATGAC
TTACAAGGCAGCTGTAGATCTTAGCCACTTTTTAAAAGAAAAGAGGGGACTGGAAGGGCTAATTCACTCC
CAACGAAGACAAGATATCCTTGATCTGTGGATCTACCACACACAAGGCTACTTCCCTGATTAGCAGAACT
ACACACCAGGGCCAGGGGTCAGATATCCACTGACCTTTGGATGGTGCTACAAGCTAGTACCAGTTGAGCC
AGATAAGGTAGAAGAGGCCAATAAAGGAGAGAACACCAGCTTGTTACACCCTGTGAGCCTGCATGGGATG
GATGACCCGGAGAGAGAAGTGTTAGAGTGGAGGTTTGACAGCCGCCTAGCATTTCATCACGTGGCCCGAG
AGCTGCATCCGGAGTACTTCAAGAACTGCTGATATCGAGCTTGCTACAAGGGACTTTCCGCTGGGGACTT
TCCAGGGAGGCGTGGCCTGGGCGGGACTGGGGAGTGGCGAGCCCTCAGATCCTGCATATAAGCAGCTGCT
TTTTGCCTGTACTGGGTCTCTCTGGTTAGACCAGATCTGAGCCTGGGAGCTCTCTGGCTAACTAGGGAAC
CCACTGCTTAAGCCTCAATAAAGCTTGCCTTGAGTGCTTCAAGTAGTGTGTGCCCGTCTGTTGTGTGACT
CTGGTAACTAGAGATCCCTCAGACCCTTTTAGTCAGTGTGGAAAATCTCTAGCAGTAGTAGTTCATGTCA
TCTTATTATTCAGTATTTATAACTTGCAAAGAAATGAATATCAGAGAGTGAGAGGCCTTGACATTGCTAG
CGTTTACCGTCGACCTCTAGCTAGAGCTTGGCGTAATCATGGTCATAGCTGTTTCCTGTGTGAAATTGTT
ATCCGCTCACAATTCCACACAACATACGAGCCGGAAGCATAAAGTGTAAAGCCTGGGGTGCCTAATGAGT
GAGCTAACTCACATTAATTGCGTTGCGCTCACTGCCCGCTTTCCAGTCGGGAAACCTGTCGTGCCAGCTG
CATTAATGAATCGGCCAACGCGCGGGGAGAGGCGGTTTGCGTATTGGGCGCTCTTCCGCTTCCTCGCTCA
CTGACTCGCTGCGCTCGGTCGTTCGGCTGCGGCGAGCGGTATCAGCTCACTCAAAGGCGGTAATACGGTT
ATCCACAGAATCAGGGGATAACGCAGGAAAGAACATGTGAGCAAAAGGCCAGCAAAAGGCCAGGAACCGT
AAAAAGGCCGCGTTGCTGGCGTTTTTCCATAGGCTCCGCCCCCCTGACGAGCATCACAAAAATCGACGCT
CAAGTCAGAGGTGGCGAAACCCGACAGGACTATAAAGATACCAGGCGTTTCCCCCTGGAAGCTCCCTCGT
GCGCTCTCCTGTTCCGACCCTGCCGCTTACCGGATACCTGTCCGCCTTTCTCCCTTCGGGAAGCGTGGCG
CTTTCTCATAGCTCACGCTGTAGGTATCTCAGTTCGGTGTAGGTCGTTCGCTCCAAGCTGGGCTGTGTGC
ACGAACCCCCCGTTCAGCCCGACCGCTGCGCCTTATCCGGTAACTATCGTCTTGAGTCCAACCCGGTAAG
ACACGACTTATCGCCACTGGCAGCAGCCACTGGTAACAGGATTAGCAGAGCGAGGTATGTAGGCGGTGCT
ACAGAGTTCTTGAAGTGGTGGCCTAACTACGGCTACACTAGAAGAACAGTATTTGGTATCTGCGCTCTGC
TGAAGCCAGTTACCTTCGGAAAAAGAGTTGGTAGCTCTTGATCCGGCAAACAAACCACCGCTGGTAGCGG
TGGTTTTTTTGTTTGCAAGCAGCAGATTACGCGCAGAAAAAAAGGATCTCAAGAAGATCCTTTGATCTTT
TCTACGGGGTCTGACGCTCAGTGGAACGAAAACTCACGTTAAGGGATTTTGGTCATGAGATTATCAAAAA
GGATCTTCACCTAGATCCTTTTAAATTAAAAATGAAGTTTTAAATCAATCTAAAGTATATATGAGTAAAC
TTGGTCTGACAGTTACCAATGCTTAATCAGTGAGGCACCTATCTCAGCGATCTGTCTATTTCGTTCATCC
ATAGTTGCCTGACTCCCCGTCGTGTAGATAACTACGATACGGGAGGGCTTACCATCTGGCCCCAGTGCTG
CAATGATACCGCGAGACCCACGCTCACCGGCTCCAGATTTATCAGCAATAAACCAGCCAGCCGGAAGGGC
CGAGCGCAGAAGTGGTCCTGCAACTTTATCCGCCTCCATCCAGTCTATTAATTGTTGCCGGGAAGCTAGA
GTAAGTAGTTCGCCAGTTAATAGTTTGCGCAACGTTGTTGCCATTGCTACAGGCATCGTGGTGTCACGCT
CGTCGTTTGGTATGGCTTCATTCAGCTCCGGTTCCCAACGATCAAGGCGAGTTACATGATCCCCCATGTT
GTGCAAAAAAGCGGTTAGCTCCTTCGGTCCTCCGATCGTTGTCAGAAGTAAGTTGGCCGCAGTGTTATCA
CTCATGGTTATGGCAGCACTGCATAATTCTCTTACTGTCATGCCATCCGTAAGATGCTTTTCTGTGACTG
GTGAGTACTCAACCAAGTCATTCTGAGAATAGTGTATGCGGCGACCGAGTTGCTCTTGCCCGGCGTCAAT
ACGGGATAATACCGCGCCACATAGCAGAACTTTAAAAGTGCTCATCATTGGAAAACGTTCTTCGGGGCGA
AAACTCTCAAGGATCTTACCGCTGTTGAGATCCAGTTCGATGTAACCCACTCGTGCACCCAACTGATCTT
CAGCATCTTTTACTTTCACCAGCGTTTCTGGGTGAGCAAAAACAGGAAGGCAAAATGCCGCAAAAAAGGG
AATAAGGGCGACACGGAAATGTTGAATACTCATACTCTTCCTTTTTCAATATTATTGAAGCATTTATCAG
GGTTATTGTCTCATGAGCGGATACATATTTGAATGTATTTAGAAAAATAAACAAATAGGGGTTCCGCGCA
CATTTCCCCGAAAAGTGCCACCTGACGTCGACGGATCGGGAGATCAACTTGTTTATTGCAGCTTATAATG
GTTACAAATAAAGCAATAGCATCACAAATTTCACAAATAAAGCATTTTTTTCACTGCATTCTAGTTGTGG
TTTGTCCAAACTCATCAATGTATCTTATCATGTCTGGATCAACTGGATAACTCAAGCTAACCAAAATCAT
CCCAAACTTCCCACCCCATACCCTATTACCACTGCCAATTACCTGTGGTTTCATTTACTCTAAACCTGTG
ATTCCTCTGAATTATTTTCATTTTAAAGAAATTGTATTTGTTAAATATGTACTACAAACTTAGTAGTTGG
AAGGGCTAATTCACTCCCAAAGAAGACAAGATATCCTTGATCTGTGGATCTACCACACACAAGGCTACTT
CCCTGATTAGCAGAACTACACACCAGGGCCAGGGGTCAGATATCCACTGACCTTTGGATGGTGCTACAAG
CTAGTACCAGTTGAGCCAGATAAGGTAGAAGAGGCCAATAAAGGAGAGAACACCAGCTTGTTACACCCTG
TGAGCCTGCATGGGATGGATGACCCGGAGAGAGAAGTGTTAGAGTGGAGGTTTGACAGCCGCCTAGCATT
TCATCACGTGGCCCGAGAGCTGCATCCGGAGTACTTCAAGAACTGCTGATATCGAGCTTGCTACAAGGGA
CTTTCCGCTGGGGACTTTCCAGGGAGGCGTGGCCTGGGCGGGACTGGGGAGTGGCGAGCCCTCAGATCCT
GCATATAAGCAGCTGCTTTTTGCCTGTACTGGGTCTCTCTGGTTAGACCAGATCTGAGCCTGGGAGCTCT
CTGGCTAACTAGGGAACCCACTGCTTAAGCCTCAATAAAGCTTGCCTTGAGTGCTTCAAGTAGTGTGTGC
CCGTCTGTTGTGTGACTCTGGTAACTAGAGATCCCTCAGACCCTTTTAGTCAGTGTGGAAAATCTCTAGC
AGTGGCGCCCGAACAGGGACTTGAAAGCGAAAGGGAAACCAGAGGAGCTCTCTCGACGCAGGACTCGGCT
TGCTGAAGCGCGCACGGCAAGAGGCGAGGGGCGGCGACTGGTGAGTACGCCAAAAATTTTGACTAGCGGA
GGCTAGAAGGAGAGAGATGGGTGCGAGAGCGTCAGTATTAAGCGGGGGAGAATTAGATCGCGATGGGAAA
AAATTCGGTTAAGGCCAGGGGGAAAGAAAAAATATAAATTAAAACATATAGTATGGGCAAGCAGGGAGCT
AGAACGATTCGCAGTTAATCCTGGCCTGTTAGAAACATCAGAAGGCTGTAGACAAATACTGGGACAGCTA
CAACCATCCCTTCAGACAGGATCAGAAGAACTTAGATCATTATATAATACAGTAGCAACCCTCTATTGTG
TGCATCAAAGGATAGAGATAAAAGACACCAAGGAAGCTTTAGACAAGATAGAGGAAGAGCAAAACAAAAG
TAAGACCACCGCACAGCAAGCGGCCGGCCGCTGATCTTCAGACCTGGAGGAGGAGATATGAGGGACAATT
GGAGAAGTGAATTATATAAATATAAAGTAGTAAAAATTGAACCATTAGGAGTAGCACCCACCAAGGCAAA
GAGAAGAGTGGTGCAGAGAGAAAAAAGAGCAGTGGGAATAGGAGCTTTGTTCCTTGGGTTCTTGGGAGCA
GCAGGAAGCACTATGGGCGCAGCGTCAATGACGCTGACGGTACAGGCCAGACAATTATTGTCTGGTATAG
TGCAGCAGCAGAACAATTTGCTGAGGGCTATTGAGGCGCAACAGCATCTGTTGCAACTCACAGTCTGGGG
CATCAAGCAGCTCCAGGCAAGAATCCTGGCTGTGGAAAGATACCTAAAGGATCAACAGCTCCTGGGGATT
TGGGGTTGCTCTGGAAAACTCATTTGCACCACTGCTGTGCCTTGGAATGCTAGTTGGAGTAATAAATCTC
TGGAACAGATTTGGAATCACACGACCTGGATGGAGTGGGACAGAGAAATTAACAATTACACAAGCTTAAT
ACACTCCTTAATTGAAGAATCGCAAAACCAGCAAGAAAAGAATGAACAAGAATTATTGGAATTAGATAAA
TGGGCAAGTTTGTGGAATTGGTTTAACATAACAAATTGGCTGTGGTATATAAAATTATTCATAATGATAG
TAGGAGGCTTGGTAGG
