>Addgene plasmid #204334 | pLVX-hSyn-Galpha-i3 ONE-GO | depositor partial sequence | sequence record 396726 | pLVX-hSyn-Galpha-i3-YFP-IRES*-KB1753-Nluc
TTAAGAATAGTTTTTGCTGTACTTTCTATAGTGAATAGAGTTAGGCAGGGATATTCACCATTATCGTTTC
AGACCCACCTCCCAACCCCGAGGGGACCCGACAGGCCCGAAGGAATAGAAGAAGAAGGTGGAGAGAGAGA
CAGAGACAGATCCATTCGATTAGTGAACGGATCTCGACGGTATCGCCTTTAAAAGAAAAGGGGGGATTGG
GGGGTACAGTGCAGGGGAAAGAATAGTAGACATAATAGCAACAGACATACAAACTAAAGAATTACAAAAA
CAAATTACAAAAATTCAAAATTTTCGGGTTTATTACAGGGACAGCAGAGATCCAGTTTATCGATAGTGCA
AGTGGGTTTTAGGACCAGGATGAGGCGGGGTGGGGGTGCCTACCTGACGACCGACCCCGACCCACTGGAC
AAGCACCCAACCCCCATTCCCCAAATTGCGCATCCCCTATCAGAGAGGGGGAGGGGAAACAGGATGCGGC
GAGGCGCGTGCGCACTGCCAGCTTCAGCACCGCGGACAGTGCCTTCGCCCCCGCCTGGCGGCGCGCGCCA
CCGCCGCCTCAGCACTGAAGGCGCGCTGACGTCACTCGCCGGTCCCCCGCAAACTCCCCTTCCCGGCCAC
CTTGGTCGCGTCCGCGCCGCCGCCGGCCCAGCCGGACCGCACCACGCGAGGCGCGAGATAGGGGGGCACG
GGCGCGACCATCTGCGCTGCGGCGCCGGCGACTCAGCGCTGCCTCAGTCTGCGGTGGGCAGCGGAGGAGT
CGTGTCGTGCCTGAGAGCGCAGCTCGAGACTAGTTCTAGAGCGGCCGCGGATCCATGGGCTGCACGTTGA
GCGCCGAGGACAAGGCGGCGGTGGAGCGGAGTAAGATGATCGACCGCAACTTGCGGGAGGACGGAGAGAA
AGCGGCCAAAGAAGTGAAGCTGCTGCTGCTCGGCGCTGGAGAATCTGGTAAAAGTACTATTGTGAAACAG
ATGAAAATCATTCATGAGGATGGCTATTCCGAGGACGAGTGTAAGCAGTATAAAGTTGTCGTCTACAGCA
ATACCATTCAGTCCATCATTGCAATCATAAGAGCCATGGGACGGTTGAAGATTGATTTTGGGGAAGCTGC
CAGAGCGGATGATGCCCGACAGTTATTTGTTTTAGCTGGCAGCGCTATGGTGAGCAAGGGCGAGGAGCTG
TTCACCGGGGTGGTGCCCATCCTGGTCGAGCTGGACGGCGACGTAAACGGCCACAAGTTCAGCGTGTCCG
GCGAGGGCGAGGGCGATGCCACCTACGGCAAGCTGACCCTGAAGTTCATCTGCACCACCGGCAAGCTGCC
CGTGCCCTGGCCCACCCTCGTGACCACCTTCGGCTACGGCCTGATGTGCTTCGCCCGCTACCCCGACCAC
ATGAAGCAGCACGACTTCTTCAAGTCCGCCATGCCCGAAGGCTACGTCCAGGAGCGCACCATCTTCTTCA
AGGACGACGGCAACTACAAGACCCGCGCCGAGGTGAAGTTCGAGGGCGACACCCTGGTGAACCGCATCGA
GCTGAAGGGCATCGACTTCAAGGAGGACGGCAACATCCTGGGGCACAAGCTGGAGTACAACTACAACAGC
CACAACGTCTATATCATGGCCGACAAGCAGAAGAACGGCATCAAGGTGAACTTCAAGATCCGCCACAACA
TCGAGGACGGCAGCGTGCAGCTCGCCGACCACTACCAGCAGAACACCCCCATCGGCGACGGCCCCGTGCT
GCTGCCCGACAACCACTACCTGAGCTACCAGTCCGCCCTGAGCAAAGACCCCAACGAGAAGCGCGATCAC
ATGGTCCTGCTGGAGTTCGTGACCGCCGCCGGGATCACTCTCGGCATGGACGAGCTGTACAAGAGCGCTG
AGGAAGGAGTCATGACTTCAGAACTAGCAGGCGTGATTAAACGTTTATGGCGAGATGGCGGGGTGCAGGC
ATGCTTCAGCAGGTCCAGGGAATATCAGCTCAATGATTCTGCTTCATATTACCTAAATGATTTGGATAGA
ATATCCCAGACCAACTACATTCCAACTCAGCAAGATGTTCTTCGGACGAGAGTGAAGACTACAGGCATTG
TGGAGACCCACTTCACCTTCAAGGAGCTCTACTTCAAAATGTTTGATGTAGGTGGCCAAAGATCCGAACG
GAAAAAGTGGATCCACTGTTTTGAGGGAGTGACAGCAATTATCTTTTGTGTGGCTCTCAGTGATTACGAC
CTTGTTCTGGCTGAGGACGAGGAAATGAACCGAATGCATGAAAGCATGAAATTGTTTGACAGCATTTGTA
ACAACAAATGGTTTACAGACACTTCAATCATTCTCTTCCTTAATAAGAAAGACCTTTTTGAGGAAAAAAT
AAAGAGGAGTCCATTAACAATCTGTTATCCAGAATACACAGGTTCCAATACGTACGAAGAGGCAGCTGCT
TACATCCAGTGCCAGTTTGAAGATCTGAACCGAAGAAAGGACACCAAGGAGGTCTACACTCACTTTACCT
GTGCCACTGACACCAAAAACGTGCAGTTTGTTTTTGATGCTGTTACAGATGTCATCATTAAAAACAACTT
AAAGGAATGTGGGCTTTACTGAGCGGCCGCCGCCCCTCTCCCTCCCCCCCCCCTAACGTTACTGGCCGAA
GCCGCTTGGAATAAGGCCGGTGTGCGTTTGTCTATATGTTATTTTCCACCATATTGCCGTCTTTTGGCAA
TGTGAGGGCCCGGAAACCTGGCCCTGTCTTCTTGACGAGCATTCCTAGGGGTCTTTCCCCTCTCGCCAAA
GGAATGCAAGGTCTGTTGAATGTCGTGAAGGAAGCAGTTCCTCTGGAAGCTTCTTGAAGACAAACAACGT
CTGTAGCGACCCTTTGCAGGCAGCGGAACCCCCCACCTGGCGACAGGTGCCTCTGCGGCCAAAAGCCACG
TGTATAAGATACACCTGCAAAGGCGGCACAACCCCAGTGCCACGTTGTGAGTTGGATAGTTGTGGAAAGA
GTCAAATGGCTCTCCTCAAGCGTATTCAACAAGGGGCTGAAGGATGCCCAGAAGGTACCCCATTGTATGG
GATCTGATCTGGGGCCTCGGTGCACATGCTTTACATGTGTTTAGTCGAGGTTAAAAAAACGTCTAGGCCC
CCCGAACCACGGGGACGTGGTTTTCCTTTGAAAAACACGATGATAAGCTTGCCACAACCCGTACCAAAGA
TGGGGAGTAGCAAGAGCAAGACGTCGAATTCCGGAATCAAGCTTGGTGGATCTTCTCGAGGTTACTACCA
TGGTATTTGGGTGGGTGAAGAAGGTCGACTTTCTCGAGGTGGCACCGGTGGATCCATGGTCTTCACACTC
GAAGATTTCGTTGGGGACTGGCGACAGACAGCCGGCTACAACCTGGACCAAGTCCTTGAACAGGGAGGTG
TGTCCAGTTTGTTTCAGAATCTCGGGGTGTCCGTAACTCCGATCCAAAGGATTGTCCTGAGCGGTGAAAA
TGGGCTGAAGATCGACATCCATGTCATCATCCCGTATGAAGGTCTGAGCGGCGACCAAATGGGCCAGATC
GAAAAAATTTTTAAGGTGGTGTACCCTGTGGATGATCATCACTTTAAGGTGATCCTGCACTATGGCACAC
TGGTAATCGACGGGGTTACGCCGAACATGATCGACTATTTCGGACGGCCGTATGAAGGCATCGCCGTGTT
CGACGGCAAAAAGATCACTGTAACAGGGACCCTGTGGAACGGCAACAAAATTATCGACGAGCGCCTGATC
AACCCCGACGGCTCCCTGCTGTTCCGAGTAACCATCAACGGAGTGACCGGCTGGCGGCTGTGCGAACGCA
TTCTGGCGTAAACGCGTCTGGAACAATCAACCTCTGGATTACAAAATTTGTGAAAGATTGACTGGTATTC
TTAACTATGTTGCTCCTTTTACGCTATGTGGATACGCTGCTTTAATGCCTTTGTATCATGCTATTGCTTC
CCGTATGGCTTTCATTTTCTCCTCCTTGTATAAATCCTGGTTGCTGTCTCTTTATGAGGAGTTGTGGCCC
GTTGTCAGGCAACGTGGCGTGGTGTGCACTGTGTTTGCTGACGCAACCCCCACTGGTTGGGGCATTGCCA
CCACCTGTCAGCTCCTTTCCGGGACTTTCGCTTTCCCCCTCCCTATTGCCACGGCGGAACTCATCGCCGC
CTGCCTTGCCCGCTGCTGGACAGGGGCTCGGCTGTTGGGCACTGACAATTCCGTGGTGTTGTCGGGGAAG
CTGACGTCCTTTCCATGGCTGCTCGCCTGTGTTGCCACCTGGATTCTGCGCGGGACGTCCTTCTGCTACG
TCCCTTCGGCCCTCAATCCAGCGGACCTTCCTTCCCGCGGCCTGCTGCCGGCTCTGCGGCCTCTTCCGCG
TCTTCGCCTTCGCCCTCAGACGAGTCGGATCTCCCTTTGGGCCGCCTCCCCGC
